Addgene plasmid #138700: pLenti-Blast-sgCRTC2-1
Purpose: Expresses a human CRTC2-targeting sgRNA and Cas9
Depositing lab: Reuben Shaw. Depositing organization: Salk Institute for Biological Studies. Publication: The AMPK-Related Kinases SIK1 and SIK3 Mediate Key Tumor-Suppressive Effects of LKB1 in NSCLC. Hollstein PE, Eichner LJ, Brun SN, Kamireddy A, Svensson RU, Vera LI, Ross DS, Rymoff TJ, Hutchins A, Galvez HM, Williams AE, Shokhirev MN, Screaton RA, Berdeaux R, Shaw RJ. Cancer Discov. 2019 Nov;9(11):1606-1627. doi: 10.1158/2159-8290.CD-18-1261. Epub 2019 Jul 26. PubMed 31350328.
Backbone
  Vector backbone: pLentiCRISPR v2-Blast
  Vector type: Lentiviral
Growth in bacteria
  Bacterial resistance: Ampicillin, 100 μg/mL
  Growth temperature: 37°C
  Growth strain: NEB Stable
  Copy number: High Copy
Gene/Insert
  Gene/Insert name: sgCRTC2 human
  gRNA/shRNA sequence: TGATGGACATCGGCTCCACC
  Species: H. sapiens (human)
  Entrez Gene: CRTC2 (a.k.a. TORC-2, TORC2)
  Promoter: hU6
  Cloning method: Restriction Enzyme; 5′ cloning site unknown (unknown if destroyed)
Terms and licenses: Academic/Nonprofit Terms; Industry Terms: Not Available to Industry
How to cite: pLenti-Blast-sgCRTC2-1 was a gift from Reuben Shaw (Addgene plasmid # 138700 ; http://n2t.net/addgene:138700 ; RRID:Addgene_138700)
