[The description below was written by a language model from this plasmid's Addgene catalogue record and pLannotate feature annotations shown in this document.]
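Description:
pLenti-Blast-sgCRTC2-1 is an all-in-one lentiviral CRISPR/Cas9 plasmid built on the pLentiCRISPR v2-Blast backbone, designed to disrupt the human CRTC2 gene (also called TORC2). It is about 12.8 kb and is maintained in E. coli at high copy through a ColE1/pUC-type origin with ampicillin selection (AmpR). The backbone also carries an f1 origin and an SV40/EM7-driven bleomycin/Zeocin resistance cassette that lies outside the viral genome.

The transfer cassette has a third-generation, self-inactivating layout. A CMV enhancer/promoter fused to a truncated HIV-1 5' LTR drives transcription of the viral genomic RNA in packaging cells, followed by the Ψ packaging signal, a gag fragment, the RRE for Rev-dependent nuclear export, and the cPPT/CTS. The genome ends in a ΔU3 3' LTR, which inactivates LTR promoter activity after integration, with a bGH polyadenylation signal downstream.

Between the LTRs are two expression units. A human U6 RNA polymerase III promoter transcribes the CRTC2-targeting spacer joined to the S. pyogenes guide RNA scaffold. An EF-1α core promoter drives S. pyogenes Cas9, followed closely in the same orientation by the blasticidin S deaminase gene. The feature table does not annotate the element linking the two coding sequences. A WPRE downstream enhances transcript expression.

Transduced mammalian cells can therefore be selected with blasticidin while expressing both the nuclease and the guide, producing targeted double-strand breaks in CRTC2. The "-1" in the name suggests it is one of several guides against this gene. The associated study concerns AMPK-related SIK kinases acting downstream of LKB1 in non-small-cell lung cancer.
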