Features (pLannotate 1.2.2; 34 found; start..end, strand, type, name):
    217..397     +  LTR            5' LTR (truncated): truncated 5' long terminal repeat (LTR) from HIV-1
    444..569     +  misc_feature   HIV-1 Ψ: packaging signal of human immunodeficiency virus type 1
    553..916     +  CDS            HIV-1 gag (fragment): gag protein from human immunodeficiency virus 1; gag
   1062..1295    +  misc_feature   RRE: The Rev response element (RRE) of HIV-1 allows for Rev-dependent mRNA export from the nucleus to the cytoplasm.
   1672..1772    +  CDS            Rev (fragment): human immunodeficiency virus 1 (HIV-1) Rev protein; rev; enhances nuclear export of unspliced and incompletely spliced viral mRNAs
   1822..1939    +  misc_feature   cPPT/CTS: central polypurine tract and central termination sequence of HIV-1
   1990..2230    +  promoter       U6 promoter: RNA polymerase III promoter for human U6 snRNA
   2260..2335    +  misc_RNA       gRNA scaffold: guide RNA scaffold for the Streptococcus pyogenes CRISPR/Cas9 system
   2353..2371    +  CDS            small t antigen (fragment): SV40 (simian virus 40) small t antigen
   2397..2608    +  promoter       EF-1α core promoter: core promoter for human elongation factor EF-1α
   2633..6736    +  CDS            Cas9: Cas9 (Csn1) endonuclease from the Streptococcus pyogenes Type II CRISPR/Cas system generates RNA-guided double strand breaks in DNA
   6875..7273    +  CDS            BSD: blasticidin S deaminase; Aspergillus terreus BSD; confers resistance to blasticidin
   7274..7295    +  misc_feature   MCS (fragment): pBluescript multiple cloning site
   7298..7886    +  misc_feature   WPRE: woodchuck hepatitis virus posttranscriptional regulatory element
   7937..7956    +  misc_feature   cPPT/CTS (fragment): central polypurine tract and central termination sequence of HIV-1
   7958..8191    +  LTR            3' LTR (ΔU3): self-inactivating 3' long terminal repeat (LTR) from HIV-1
   8223..8447    +  polyA_signal   bGH poly(A) signal: bovine growth hormone polyadenylation signal
   8451..8472    +  promoter       SV40 promoter (fragment): SV40 enhancer and early promoter
   8493..8921    +  rep_origin     f1 ori (sequence partly withheld): f1 bacteriophage origin of replication; arrow indicates direction of (+) strand synthesis
   8935..9264    +  promoter       SV40 promoter: SV40 enhancer and early promoter
   9312..9359    +  promoter       EM7 promoter: synthetic bacterial promoter&nbsp
   9378..9752    +  CDS            BleoR: antibiotic-binding protein; Sh ble from Streptoalloteichus hindustanus; confers resistance to bleomycin, phleomycin, and Zeocin™
   9762..9887    +  CDS            ble (fragment): BLE_KLEPN - Experimental evidence at protein level: Swiss-Prot protein existence level 1. Binding protein with a strong affinity to the bleomycin family of antibiotics. Binds to CL990; an antimitotic-antibiotic compound. From Klebsiella pneumoniae.
   9882..10003   +  polyA_signal   SV40 poly(A) signal: SV40 polyadenylation signal
  10074..10096   -  protein_bind   lac operator (fragment): The lac repressor binds to the lac operator to inhibit transcription in E. coli. This inhibition can be relieved by adding lactose or isopropyl-β-D-thiogalactopyranoside (IPTG). lac repressor encoded by lacI
  10100..10130   -  promoter       lac promoter: promoter for the E. coli lac operon
  10145..10166   -  protein_bind   CAP binding site: CAP binding activates transcription in the presence of cAMP. E. coli catabolite activator protein
  10179..10271   -  CDS            lacI (fragment): lac repressor; lacI; The lac repressor binds to the lac operator to inhibit transcription in E. coli. This inhibition can be relieved by adding lactose or isopropyl-β-D-thiogalactopyranoside (IPTG).
  10454..11042   -  rep_origin     ori: high-copy-number ColE1/pMB1/pBR322/pUC origin of replication
  11213..12073   -  CDS            AmpR: β-lactamase; bla; confers resistance to ampicillin, carbenicillin, and related antibiotics
  12074..12178   -  promoter       AmpR promoter: bla
  12237..12289   -  misc_feature   bom (fragment): basis of mobility region from pBR322
  12444..12823   +  enhancer       CMV enhancer: human cytomegalovirus immediate early enhancer
  12824..199     +  promoter       CMV promoter (across the origin): human cytomegalovirus (CMV) immediate early promoter
>Addgene plasmid #138700 | pLenti-Blast-sgCRTC2-1 | addgene full sequence | sequence record 273078 | Addgene NGS Result
TGATGCGGTTTTGGCAGTACATCAATGGGCGTGGATAGCGGTTTGACTCACGGGGATTTCCAAGTCTCCA
CCCCATTGACGTCAATGGGAGTTTGTTTTGGCACCAAAATCAACGGGACTTTCCAAAATGTCGTAACAAC
TCCGCCCCATTGACGCAAATGGGCGGTAGGCGTGTACGGTGGGAGGTCTATATAAGCAGCGCGTTTTGCC
TGTACTGGGTCTCTCTGGTTAGACCAGATCTGAGCCTGGGAGCTCTCTGGCTAACTAGGGAACCCACTGC
TTAAGCCTCAATAAAGCTTGCCTTGAGTGCTTCAAGTAGTGTGTGCCCGTCTGTTGTGTGACTCTGGTAA
CTAGAGATCCCTCAGACCCTTTTAGTCAGTGTGGAAAATCTCTAGCAGTGGCGCCCGAACAGGGACTTGA
AAGCGAAAGGGAAACCAGAGGAGCTCTCTCGACGCAGGACTCGGCTTGCTGAAGCGCGCACGGCAAGAGG
CGAGGGGCGGCGACTGGTGAGTACGCCAAAAATTTTGACTAGCGGAGGCTAGAAGGAGAGAGATGGGTGC
GAGAGCGTCAGTATTAAGCGGGGGAGAATTAGATCGCGATGGGAAAAAATTCGGTTAAGGCCAGGGGGAA
AGAAAAAATATAAATTAAAACATATAGTATGGGCAAGCAGGGAGCTAGAACGATTCGCAGTTAATCCTGG
CCTGTTAGAAACATCAGAAGGCTGTAGACAAATACTGGGACAGCTACAACCATCCCTTCAGACAGGATCA
GAAGAACTTAGATCATTATATAATACAGTAGCAACCCTCTATTGTGTGCATCAAAGGATAGAGATAAAAG
ACACCAAGGAAGCTTTAGACAAGATAGAGGAAGAGCAAAACAAAAGTAAGACCACCGCACAGCAAGCGGC
CGCTGATCTTCAGACCTGGAGGAGGAGATATGAGGGACAATTGGAGAAGTGAATTATATAAATATAAAGT
AGTAAAAATTGAACCATTAGGAGTAGCACCCACCAAGGCAAAGAGAAGAGTGGTGCAGAGAGAAAAAAGA
GCAGTGGGAATAGGAGCTTTGTTCCTTGGGTTCTTGGGAGCAGCAGGAAGCACTATGGGCGCAGCGTCAA
TGACGCTGACGGTACAGGCCAGACAATTATTGTCTGGTATAGTGCAGCAGCAGAACAATTTGCTGAGGGC
TATTGAGGCGCAACAGCATCTGTTGCAACTCACAGTCTGGGGCATCAAGCAGCTCCAGGCAAGAATCCTG
GCTGTGGAAAGATACCTAAAGGATCAACAGCTCCTGGGGATTTGGGGTTGCTCTGGAAAACTCATTTGCA
CCACTGCTGTGCCTTGGAATGCTAGTTGGAGTAATAAATCTCTGGAACAGATTTGGAATCACACGACCTG
GATGGAGTGGGACAGAGAAATTAACAATTACACAAGCTTAATACACTCCTTAATTGAAGAATCGCAAAAC
CAGCAAGAAAAGAATGAACAAGAATTATTGGAATTAGATAAATGGGCAAGTTTGTGGAATTGGTTTAACA
TAACAAATTGGCTGTGGTATATAAAATTATTCATAATGATAGTAGGAGGCTTGGTAGGTTTAAGAATAGT
TTTTGCTGTACTTTCTATAGTGAATAGAGTTAGGCAGGGATATTCACCATTATCGTTTCAGACCCACCTC
CCAACCCCGAGGGGACCCGACAGGCCCGAAGGAATAGAAGAAGAAGGTGGAGAGAGAGACAGAGACAGAT
CCATTCGATTAGTGAACGGATCGGCACTGCGTGCGCCAATTCTGCAGACAAATGGCAGTATTCATCCACA
ATTTTAAAAGAAAAGGGGGGATTGGGGGGTACAGTGCAGGGGAAAGAATAGTAGACATAATAGCAACAGA
CATACAAACTAAAGAATTACAAAAACAAATTACAAAAATTCAAAATTTTCGGGTTTATTACAGGGACAGC
AGAGATCCAGTTTGGTTAATTAAGGTACCGAGGGCCTATTTCCCATGATTCCTTCATATTTGCATATACG
ATACAAGGCTGTTAGAGAGATAATTAGAATTAATTTGACTGTAAACACAAAGATATTAGTACAAAATACG
TGACGTAGAAAGTAATAATTTCTTGGGTAGTTTGCAGTTTTAAAATTATGTTTTAAAATGGACTATCATA
TGCTTACCGTAACTTGAAAGTATTTCGATTTCTTGGCTTTATATATCTTGTGGAAAGGACGAAACACCGT
GATGGACATCGGCTCCACCGTTTTAGAGCTAGAAATAGCAAGTTAAAATAAGGCTAGTCCGTTATCAACT
TGAAAAAGTGGCACCGAGTCGGTGCTTTTTTGAATTCGCTAGCTAGGTCTTGAAAGGAGTGGGAATTGGC
TCCGGTGCCCGTCAGTGGGCAGAGCGCACATCGCCCACAGTCCCCGAGAAGTTGGGGGGAGGGGTCGGCA
ATTGATCCGGTGCCTAGAGAAGGTGGCGCGGGGTAAACTGGGAAAGTGATGTCGTGTACTGGCTCCGCCT
TTTTCCCGAGGGTGGGGGAGAACCGTATATAAGTGCAGTAGTCGCCGTGAACGTTCTTTTTCGCAACGGG
TTTGCCGCCAGAACACAGGACCGGTTCTAGAGCGCTGCCACCATGGACAAGAAGTACAGCATCGGCCTGG
ACATCGGCACCAACTCTGTGGGCTGGGCCGTGATCACCGACGAGTACAAGGTGCCCAGCAAGAAATTCAA
GGTGCTGGGCAACACCGACCGGCACAGCATCAAGAAGAACCTGATCGGAGCCCTGCTGTTCGACAGCGGC
GAAACAGCCGAGGCCACCCGGCTGAAGAGAACCGCCAGAAGAAGATACACCAGACGGAAGAACCGGATCT
GCTATCTGCAAGAGATCTTCAGCAACGAGATGGCCAAGGTGGACGACAGCTTCTTCCACAGACTGGAAGA
GTCCTTCCTGGTGGAAGAGGATAAGAAGCACGAGCGGCACCCCATCTTCGGCAACATCGTGGACGAGGTG
GCCTACCACGAGAAGTACCCCACCATCTACCACCTGAGAAAGAAACTGGTGGACAGCACCGACAAGGCCG
ACCTGCGGCTGATCTATCTGGCCCTGGCCCACATGATCAAGTTCCGGGGCCACTTCCTGATCGAGGGCGA
CCTGAACCCCGACAACAGCGACGTGGACAAGCTGTTCATCCAGCTGGTGCAGACCTACAACCAGCTGTTC
GAGGAAAACCCCATCAACGCCAGCGGCGTGGACGCCAAGGCCATCCTGTCTGCCAGACTGAGCAAGAGCA
GACGGCTGGAAAATCTGATCGCCCAGCTGCCCGGCGAGAAGAAGAATGGCCTGTTCGGAAACCTGATTGC
CCTGAGCCTGGGCCTGACCCCCAACTTCAAGAGCAACTTCGACCTGGCCGAGGATGCCAAACTGCAGCTG
AGCAAGGACACCTACGACGACGACCTGGACAACCTGCTGGCCCAGATCGGCGACCAGTACGCCGACCTGT
TTCTGGCCGCCAAGAACCTGTCCGACGCCATCCTGCTGAGCGACATCCTGAGAGTGAACACCGAGATCAC
CAAGGCCCCCCTGAGCGCCTCTATGATCAAGAGATACGACGAGCACCACCAGGACCTGACCCTGCTGAAA
GCTCTCGTGCGGCAGCAGCTGCCTGAGAAGTACAAAGAGATTTTCTTCGACCAGAGCAAGAACGGCTACG
CCGGCTACATTGACGGCGGAGCCAGCCAGGAAGAGTTCTACAAGTTCATCAAGCCCATCCTGGAAAAGAT
GGACGGCACCGAGGAACTGCTCGTGAAGCTGAACAGAGAGGACCTGCTGCGGAAGCAGCGGACCTTCGAC
AACGGCAGCATCCCCCACCAGATCCACCTGGGAGAGCTGCACGCCATTCTGCGGCGGCAGGAAGATTTTT
ACCCATTCCTGAAGGACAACCGGGAAAAGATCGAGAAGATCCTGACCTTCCGCATCCCCTACTACGTGGG
CCCTCTGGCCAGGGGAAACAGCAGATTCGCCTGGATGACCAGAAAGAGCGAGGAAACCATCACCCCCTGG
AACTTCGAGGAAGTGGTGGACAAGGGCGCTTCCGCCCAGAGCTTCATCGAGCGGATGACCAACTTCGATA
AGAACCTGCCCAACGAGAAGGTGCTGCCCAAGCACAGCCTGCTGTACGAGTACTTCACCGTGTATAACGA
GCTGACCAAAGTGAAATACGTGACCGAGGGAATGAGAAAGCCCGCCTTCCTGAGCGGCGAGCAGAAAAAG
GCCATCGTGGACCTGCTGTTCAAGACCAACCGGAAAGTGACCGTGAAGCAGCTGAAAGAGGACTACTTCA
AGAAAATCGAGTGCTTCGACTCCGTGGAAATCTCCGGCGTGGAAGATCGGTTCAACGCCTCCCTGGGCAC
ATACCACGATCTGCTGAAAATTATCAAGGACAAGGACTTCCTGGACAATGAGGAAAACGAGGACATTCTG
GAAGATATCGTGCTGACCCTGACACTGTTTGAGGACAGAGAGATGATCGAGGAACGGCTGAAAACCTATG
CCCACCTGTTCGACGACAAAGTGATGAAGCAGCTGAAGCGGCGGAGATACACCGGCTGGGGCAGGCTGAG
CCGGAAGCTGATCAACGGCATCCGGGACAAGCAGTCCGGCAAGACAATCCTGGATTTCCTGAAGTCCGAC
GGCTTCGCCAACAGAAACTTCATGCAGCTGATCCACGACGACAGCCTGACCTTTAAAGAGGACATCCAGA
AAGCCCAGGTGTCCGGCCAGGGCGATAGCCTGCACGAGCACATTGCCAATCTGGCCGGCAGCCCCGCCAT
TAAGAAGGGCATCCTGCAGACAGTGAAGGTGGTGGACGAGCTCGTGAAAGTGATGGGCCGGCACAAGCCC
GAGAACATCGTGATCGAAATGGCCAGAGAGAACCAGACCACCCAGAAGGGACAGAAGAACAGCCGCGAGA
GAATGAAGCGGATCGAAGAGGGCATCAAAGAGCTGGGCAGCCAGATCCTGAAAGAACACCCCGTGGAAAA
CACCCAGCTGCAGAACGAGAAGCTGTACCTGTACTACCTGCAGAATGGGCGGGATATGTACGTGGACCAG
GAACTGGACATCAACCGGCTGTCCGACTACGATGTGGACCATATCGTGCCTCAGAGCTTTCTGAAGGACG
ACTCCATCGACAACAAGGTGCTGACCAGAAGCGACAAGAACCGGGGCAAGAGCGACAACGTGCCCTCCGA
AGAGGTCGTGAAGAAGATGAAGAACTACTGGCGGCAGCTGCTGAACGCCAAGCTGATTACCCAGAGAAAG
TTCGACAATCTGACCAAGGCCGAGAGAGGCGGCCTGAGCGAACTGGATAAGGCCGGCTTCATCAAGAGAC
AGCTGGTGGAAACCCGGCAGATCACAAAGCACGTGGCACAGATCCTGGACTCCCGGATGAACACTAAGTA
CGACGAGAATGACAAGCTGATCCGGGAAGTGAAAGTGATCACCCTGAAGTCCAAGCTGGTGTCCGATTTC
CGGAAGGATTTCCAGTTTTACAAAGTGCGCGAGATCAACAACTACCACCACGCCCACGACGCCTACCTGA
ACGCCGTCGTGGGAACCGCCCTGATCAAAAAGTACCCTAAGCTGGAAAGCGAGTTCGTGTACGGCGACTA
CAAGGTGTACGACGTGCGGAAGATGATCGCCAAGAGCGAGCAGGAAATCGGCAAGGCTACCGCCAAGTAC
TTCTTCTACAGCAACATCATGAACTTTTTCAAGACCGAGATTACCCTGGCCAACGGCGAGATCCGGAAGC
GGCCTCTGATCGAGACAAACGGCGAAACCGGGGAGATCGTGTGGGATAAGGGCCGGGATTTTGCCACCGT
GCGGAAAGTGCTGAGCATGCCCCAAGTGAATATCGTGAAAAAGACCGAGGTGCAGACAGGCGGCTTCAGC
AAAGAGTCTATCCTGCCCAAGAGGAACAGCGATAAGCTGATCGCCAGAAAGAAGGACTGGGACCCTAAGA
AGTACGGCGGCTTCGACAGCCCCACCGTGGCCTATTCTGTGCTGGTGGTGGCCAAAGTGGAAAAGGGCAA
GTCCAAGAAACTGAAGAGTGTGAAAGAGCTGCTGGGGATCACCATCATGGAAAGAAGCAGCTTCGAGAAG
AATCCCATCGACTTTCTGGAAGCCAAGGGCTACAAAGAAGTGAAAAAGGACCTGATCATCAAGCTGCCTA
AGTACTCCCTGTTCGAGCTGGAAAACGGCCGGAAGAGAATGCTGGCCTCTGCCGGCGAACTGCAGAAGGG
AAACGAACTGGCCCTGCCCTCCAAATATGTGAACTTCCTGTACCTGGCCAGCCACTATGAGAAGCTGAAG
GGCTCCCCCGAGGATAATGAGCAGAAACAGCTGTTTGTGGAACAGCACAAGCACTACCTGGACGAGATCA
TCGAGCAGATCAGCGAGTTCTCCAAGAGAGTGATCCTGGCCGACGCTAATCTGGACAAAGTGCTGTCCGC
CTACAACAAGCACCGGGATAAGCCCATCAGAGAGCAGGCCGAGAATATCATCCACCTGTTTACCCTGACC
AATCTGGGAGCCCCTGCCGCCTTCAAGTACTTTGACACCACCATCGACCGGAAGAGGTACACCAGCACCA
AAGAGGTGCTGGACGCCACCCTGATCCACCAGAGCATCACCGGCCTGTACGAGACACGGATCGACCTGTC
TCAGCTGGGAGGCGACAAGCGACCTGCCGCCACAAAGAAGGCTGGACAGGCTAAGAAGAAGAAAGATTAC
AAAGACGATGACGATAAGGGATCCGGCGCAACAAACTTCTCTCTGCTGAAACAAGCCGGAGATGTCGAAG
AGAATCCTGGACCGATGGCCAAGCCTTTGTCTCAAGAAGAATCCACCCTCATTGAAAGAGCAACGGCTAC
AATCAACAGCATCCCCATCTCTGAAGACTACAGCGTCGCCAGCGCAGCTCTCTCTAGCGACGGCCGCATC
TTCACTGGTGTCAATGTATATCATTTTACTGGGGGACCTTGTGCAGAACTCGTGGTGCTGGGCACTGCTG
CTGCTGCGGCAGCTGGCAACCTGACTTGTATCGTCGCGATCGGAAATGAGAACAGGGGCATCTTGAGCCC
CTGCGGACGGTGCCGACAGGTGCTTCTCGATCTGCATCCTGGGATCAAAGCCATAGTGAAGGACAGTGAT
GGACAGCCGACGGCAGTTGGGATTCGTGAATTGCTGCCCTCTGGTTATGTGTGGGAGGGCTAAGAATTCG
ATATCAAGCTTATCGGTAATCAACCTCTGGATTACAAAATTTGTGAAAGATTGACTGGTATTCTTAACTA
TGTTGCTCCTTTTACGCTATGTGGATACGCTGCTTTAATGCCTTTGTATCATGCTATTGCTTCCCGTATG
GCTTTCATTTTCTCCTCCTTGTATAAATCCTGGTTGCTGTCTCTTTATGAGGAGTTGTGGCCCGTTGTCA
GGCAACGTGGCGTGGTGTGCACTGTGTTTGCTGACGCAACCCCCACTGGTTGGGGCATTGCCACCACCTG
TCAGCTCCTTTCCGGGACTTTCGCTTTCCCCCTCCCTATTGCCACGGCGGAACTCATCGCCGCCTGCCTT
GCCCGCTGCTGGACAGGGGCTCGGCTGTTGGGCACTGACAATTCCGTGGTGTTGTCGGGGAAATCATCGT
CCTTTCCTTGGCTGCTCGCCTGTGTTGCCACCTGGATTCTGCGCGGGACGTCCTTCTGCTACGTCCCTTC
GGCCCTCAATCCAGCGGACCTTCCTTCCCGCGGCCTGCTGCCGGCTCTGCGGCCTCTTCCGCGTCTTCGC
CTTCGCCCTCAGACGAGTCGGATCTCCCTTTGGGCCGCCTCCCCGCGTCGACTTTAAGACCAATGACTTA
CAAGGCAGCTGTAGATCTTAGCCACTTTTTAAAAGAAAAGGGGGGACTGGAAGGGCTAATTCACTCCCAA
CGAAGACAAGATCTGCTTTTTGCTTGTACTGGGTCTCTCTGGTTAGACCAGATCTGAGCCTGGGAGCTCT
CTGGCTAACTAGGGAACCCACTGCTTAAGCCTCAATAAAGCTTGCCTTGAGTGCTTCAAGTAGTGTGTGC
CCGTCTGTTGTGTGACTCTGGTAACTAGAGATCCCTCAGACCCTTTTAGTCAGTGTGGAAAATCTCTAGC
AGGGCCCGTTTAAACCCGCTGATCAGCCTCGACTGTGCCTTCTAGTTGCCAGCCATCTGTTGTTTGCCCC
TCCCCCGTGCCTTCCTTGACCCTGGAAGGTGCCACTCCCACTGTCCTTTCCTAATAAAATGAGGAAATTG
CATCGCATTGTCTGAGTAGGTGTCATTCTATTCTGGGGGGTGGGGTGGGGCAGGACAGCAAGGGGGAGGA
TTGGGAAGACAATAGCAGGCATGCTGGGGATGCGGTGGGCTCTATGGCTTCTGAGGCGGAAAGAACCAGC
TGGGGCTCTAGGGGGTATCCCC
[124 nt withheld, positions 8493-8616]
C
[91 nt withheld, positions 8618-8708]
A
[49 nt withheld, positions 8710-8758]
CCTTTGACGTTGGAGTCCACGTTCTTT
[37 nt withheld, positions 8786-8822]
ACCCTATCTCGGTCTATTCTTTTGATTTATAAGGGATTTTGCCGATTTCGGCCTATTGGTTAAAAAATGA
GCTGATTTAACAAAAATTTAACGCGAATTAATTCTGTGGAATGTGTGTCAGTTAGGGTGTGGAAAGTCCC
CAGGCTCCCCAGCAGGCAGAAGTATGCAAAGCATGCATCTCAATTAGTCAGCAACCAGGTGTGGAAAGTC
CCCAGGCTCCCCAGCAGGCAGAAGTATGCAAAGCATGCATCTCAATTAGTCAGCAACCATAGTCCCGCCC
CTAACTCCGCCCATCCCGCCCCTAACTCCGCCCAGTTCCGCCCATTCTCCGCCCCATGGCTGACTAATTT
TTTTTATTTATGCAGAGGCCGAGGCCGCCTCTGCCTCTGAGCTATTCCAGAAGTAGTGAGGAGGCTTTTT
TGGAGGCCTAGGCTTTTGCAAAAAGCTCCCGGGAGCTTGTATATCCATTTTCGGATCTGATCAGCACGTG
TTGACAATTAATCATCGGCATAGTATATCGGCATAGTATAATACGACAAGGTGAGGAACTAAACCATGGC
CAAGTTGACCAGTGCCGTTCCGGTGCTCACCGCGCGCGACGTCGCCGGAGCGGTCGAGTTCTGGACCGAC
CGGCTCGGGTTCTCCCGGGACTTCGTGGAGGACGACTTCGCCGGTGTGGTCCGGGACGACGTGACCCTGT
TCATCAGCGCGGTCCAGGACCAGGTGGTGCCGGACAACACCCTGGCCTGGGTGTGGGTGCGCGGCCTGGA
CGAGCTGTACGCCGAGTGGTCGGAGGTCGTGTCCACGAACTTCCGGGACGCCTCCGGGCCGGCCATGACC
GAGATCGGCGAGCAGCCGTGGGGGCGGGAGTTCGCCCTGCGCGACCCGGCCGGCAACTGCGTGCACTTCG
TGGCCGAGGAGCAGGACTGACACGTGCTACGAGATTTCGATTCCACCGCCGCCTTCTATGAAAGGTTGGG
CTTCGGAATCGTTTTCCGGGACGCCGGCTGGATGATCCTCCAGCGCGGGGATCTCATGCTGGAGTTCTTC
GCCCACCCCAACTTGTTTATTGCAGCTTATAATGGTTACAAATAAAGCAATAGCATCACAAATTTCACAA
ATAAAGCATTTTTTTCACTGCATTCTAGTTGTGGTTTGTCCAAACTCATCAATGTATCTTATCATGTCTG
TATACCGTCGACCTCTAGCTAGAGCTTGGCGTAATCATGGTCATAGCTGTTTCCTGTGTGAAATTGTTAT
CCGCTCACAATTCCACACAACATACGAGCCGGAAGCATAAAGTGTAAAGCCTGGGGTGCCTAATGAGTGA
GCTAACTCACATTAATTGCGTTGCGCTCACTGCCCGCTTTCCAGTCGGGAAACCTGTCGTGCCAGCTGCA
TTAATGAATCGGCCAACGCGCGGGGAGAGGCGGTTTGCGTATTGGGCGCTCTTCCGCTTCCTCGCTCACT
GACTCGCTGCGCTCGGTCGTTCGGCTGCGGCGAGCGGTATCAGCTCACTCAAAGGCGGTAATACGGTTAT
CCACAGAATCAGGGGATAACGCAGGAAAGAACATGTGAGCAAAAGGCCAGCAAAAGGCCAGGAACCGTAA
AAAGGCCGCGTTGCTGGCGTTTTTCCATAGGCTCCGCCCCCCTGACGAGCATCACAAAAATCGACGCTCA
AGTCAGAGGTGGCGAAACCCGACAGGACTATAAAGATACCAGGCGTTTCCCCCTGGAAGCTCCCTCGTGC
GCTCTCCTGTTCCGACCCTGCCGCTTACCGGATACCTGTCCGCCTTTCTCCCTTCGGGAAGCGTGGCGCT
TTCTCATAGCTCACGCTGTAGGTATCTCAGTTCGGTGTAGGTCGTTCGCTCCAAGCTGGGCTGTGTGCAC
GAACCCCCCGTTCAGCCCGACCGCTGCGCCTTATCCGGTAACTATCGTCTTGAGTCCAACCCGGTAAGAC
ACGACTTATCGCCACTGGCAGCAGCCACTGGTAACAGGATTAGCAGAGCGAGGTATGTAGGCGGTGCTAC
AGAGTTCTTGAAGTGGTGGCCTAACTACGGCTACACTAGAAGAACAGTATTTGGTATCTGCGCTCTGCTG
AAGCCAGTTACCTTCGGAAAAAGAGTTGGTAGCTCTTGATCCGGCAAACAAACCACCGCTGGTAGCGGTG
GTTTTTTTGTTTGCAAGCAGCAGATTACGCGCAGAAAAAAAGGATCTCAAGAAGATCCTTTGATCTTTTC
TACGGGGTCTGACGCTCAGTGGAACGAAAACTCACGTTAAGGGATTTTGGTCATGAGATTATCAAAAAGG
ATCTTCACCTAGATCCTTTTAAATTAAAAATGAAGTTTTAAATCAATCTAAAGTATATATGAGTAAACTT
GGTCTGACAGTTACCAATGCTTAATCAGTGAGGCACCTATCTCAGCGATCTGTCTATTTCGTTCATCCAT
AGTTGCCTGACTCCCCGTCGTGTAGATAACTACGATACGGGAGGGCTTACCATCTGGCCCCAGTGCTGCA
ATGATACCGCGAGACCCACGCTCACCGGCTCCAGATTTATCAGCAATAAACCAGCCAGCCGGAAGGGCCG
AGCGCAGAAGTGGTCCTGCAACTTTATCCGCCTCCATCCAGTCTATTAATTGTTGCCGGGAAGCTAGAGT
AAGTAGTTCGCCAGTTAATAGTTTGCGCAACGTTGTTGCCATTGCTACAGGCATCGTGGTGTCACGCTCG
TCGTTTGGTATGGCTTCATTCAGCTCCGGTTCCCAACGATCAAGGCGAGTTACATGATCCCCCATGTTGT
GCAAAAAAGCGGTTAGCTCCTTCGGTCCTCCGATCGTTGTCAGAAGTAAGTTGGCCGCAGTGTTATCACT
CATGGTTATGGCAGCACTGCATAATTCTCTTACTGTCATGCCATCCGTAAGATGCTTTTCTGTGACTGGT
GAGTACTCAACCAAGTCATTCTGAGAATAGTGTATGCGGCGACCGAGTTGCTCTTGCCCGGCGTCAATAC
GGGATAATACCGCGCCACATAGCAGAACTTTAAAAGTGCTCATCATTGGAAAACGTTCTTCGGGGCGAAA
ACTCTCAAGGATCTTACCGCTGTTGAGATCCAGTTCGATGTAACCCACTCGTGCACCCAACTGATCTTCA
GCATCTTTTACTTTCACCAGCGTTTCTGGGTGAGCAAAAACAGGAAGGCAAAATGCCGCAAAAAAGGGAA
TAAGGGCGACACGGAAATGTTGAATACTCATACTCTTCCTTTTTCAATATTATTGAAGCATTTATCAGGG
TTATTGTCTCATGAGCGGATACATATTTGAATGTATTTAGAAAAATAAACAAATAGGGGTTCCGCGCACA
TTTCCCCGAAAAGTGCCACCTGACGTCGACGGATCGGGAGATCTCCCGATCCCCTATGGTGCACTCTCAG
TACAATCTGCTCTGATGCCGCATAGTTAAGCCAGTATCTGCTCCCTGCTTGTGTGTTGGAGGTCGCTGAG
TAGTGCGCGAGCAAAATTTAAGCTACAACAAGGCAAGGCTTGACCGACAATTGCATGAAGAATCTGCTTA
GGGTTAGGCGTTTTGCGCTGCTTCGCGATGTACGGGCCAGATATACGCGTTGACATTGATTATTGACTAG
TTATTAATAGTAATCAATTACGGGGTCATTAGTTCATAGCCCATATATGGAGTTCCGCGTTACATAACTT
ACGGTAAATGGCCCGCCTGGCTGACCGCCCAACGACCCCCGCCCATTGACGTCAATAATGACGTATGTTC
CCATAGTAACGCCAATAGGGACTTTCCATTGACGTCAATGGGTGGAGTATTTACGGTAAACTGCCCACTT
GGCAGTACATCAAGTGTATCATATGCCAAGTACGCCCCCTATTGACGTCAATGACGGTAAATGGCCCGCC
TGGCATTATGCCCAGTACATGACCTTATGGGACTTTCCTACTTGGCAGTACATCTACGTATTAGTCATCG
CTATTACCATGG
