>Addgene plasmid #138700 | pLenti-Blast-sgCRTC2-1 | depositor partial sequence | sequence record 268024 | hU6 FWD Sequence
CGCGTGTTTCGATTTCTTGGCTTTATATATCTTGTGGAAGGACGAAACACCGTGATGGACATCGGCTCCA
CCGTTTTAGAGCTAGAAATAGCAAGTTAAAATAAGGCTAGTCCGTTATCAACTTGAAAAAGTGGCACCGA
GTCGGTGCTTTTTTGAATTCGCTAGCTAGGTCTTGAAAGGAGTGGGAATTGGCTCCGGTGCCCGTCAGTG
GGCAGAGCGCACATCGCCCACAGTCCCCGAGAAGTTGGGGGGAGGGGTCGGCAATTGATCCGGTGCCTAG
AGAAGGTGGCGCGGGGTAAACTGGGAAAGTGATGTCGTGTACTGGCTCCGCCTTTTTCCCGAGGGTGGGG
GAGAACCGTATATAAGTGCAGTAGTCGCCGTGAACGTTCTTTTTCGCAACGGGTTTGCCGCCAGAACACA
GGACCGGTTCTAGAGCGCTGCCACCATGGACAAGAAGTACAGCATCGGCCTGGACATCGGCACCAACTCT
GTGGGCTGGGCCGTGATCACCGACGAGTACAAGGTGCCCAGCAAGAAATTCAAGGTGCTGGGCAACACCG
ACCGGCACAGCATCAAGAAGAACCTGATCGGAGCCCTGCTGTTCGACAGCGGCGAAACAGCCGAGGCCAC
CCGGCTGAAGAGAACCGCCAGAAGAAGATACACCAGACGGAAGAACCGGATCTGCTATCTGCAAGAGATC
TTCAGCAACGAGATGGCCAAGGTGGACGACAGCTTCTTCCACAGACTGGAAGAGTCCTTCCTGGTGGAAG
AGGATAAGAAGCACGAGCGGCACCCCATCTTCGGCAACATCGTGGACGAGGTGGCCTACCACGAGAAGTA
CCCCACCATCTACCACCTGAGAAAGAAACTGGTGGACAGCACCGACAAGGCCGACCTGCGGCTGATCTAT
CTGGCCCTGGCCCACATGATCAAGTTCCGGGGCCACTTCCTGATCGAGGGCGACCTGAACCCCGACAACA
GCGACGTGGACAGCTGTTCATCCAGCTGGTGCAGACCTACACCAGCTGTTCGAGGAAACCCCATCAACGC
CAGCGCGTGACGCAAGGCCATCCTGTCTGCAGACTGAGCAGAGCAGACGCTGAAATCTGATCGCCCAGCT
GCCCGGCGAAAAAAAATGGCCCTG
